>Addgene plasmid #127588 | GFP-Miro1 S156A | addgene full sequence | sequence record 271911 | Addgene NGS Result
GTGATGCGGTTTTGGCAGTACATCAATGGGCGTGGATAGCGGTTTGACTCACGGGGATTTCCAAGTCTCC
ACCCCATTGACGTCAATGGGAGTTTGTTTTGGCACCAAAATCAACGGGACTTTCCAAAATGTCGTAACAA
CTCCGCCCCATTGACGCAAATGGGCGGTAGGCGTGTACGGTGGGAGGTCTATATAAGCAGAGCTGGTTTA
GTGAACCGTCAGATCCGCTAGCGCTACCGGTCGCCACCATGGTGAGCAAGGGCGAGGAGCTGTTCACCGG
GGTGGTGCCCATCCTGGTCGAGCTGGACGGCGACGTAAACGGCCACAAGTTCAGCGTGTCCGGCGAGGGC
GAGGGCGATGCCACCTACGGCAAGCTGACCCTGAAGTTCATCTGCACCACCGGCAAGCTGCCCGTGCCCT
GGCCCACCCTCGTGACCACCCTGACCTACGGCGTGCAGTGCTTCAGCCGCTACCCCGACCACATGAAGCA
GCACGACTTCTTCAAGTCCGCCATGCCCGAAGGCTACGTCCAGGAGCGCACCATCTTCTTCAAGGACGAC
GGCAACTACAAGACCCGCGCCGAGGTGAAGTTCGAGGGCGACACCCTGGTGAACCGCATCGAGCTGAAGG
GCATCGACTTCAAGGAGGACGGCAACATCCTGGGGCACAAGCTGGAGTACAACTACAACAGCCACAACGT
CTATATCATGGCCGACAAGCAGAAGAACGGCATCAAGGTGAACTTCAAGATCCGCCACAACATCGAGGAC
GGCAGCGTGCAGCTCGCCGACCACTACCAGCAGAACACCCCCATCGGCGACGGCCCCGTGCTGCTGCCCG
ACAACCACTACCTGAGCACCCAGTCCGCCCTGAGCAAAGACCCCAACGAGAAGCGCGATCACATGGTCCT
GCTGGAGTTCGTGACCGCCGCCGGGATCACTCTCGGCATGGACGAGCTGTACAAGTCCGGACTCAGATCT
ATGAAGAAAGACGTGCGGATCCTGCTGGTGGGAGAACCTAGAGTTGGGAAGACATCACTGATTATGTCTC
TGGTCAGTGAAGAATTTCCAGAAGAGGTTCCTCCCCGGGCAGAAGAAATCACCATTCCAGCTGATGTCAC
CCCAGAGAGAGTTCCAACACACATTGTAGATTACTCAGAAGCAGAACAGAGTGATGAACAACTTCATCAA
GAAATATCTCAGGCTAATGTCATCTGTATAGTGTATGCCGTTAACAACAAGCATTCTATTGATAAGGTAA
CAAGTCGATGGATTCCTCTCATAAATGAAAGAACAGACAAAGACAGCAGGCTGCCTTTAATATTGGTTGG
GAACAAATCTGATCTGGTGGAATATAGTAGTATGGAGACCATCCTTCCTATTATGAACCAGTATACAGAA
ATAGAAACCTGTGTGGAGTGTTCAGCGAAAAACCTGAAGAACATAGCAGAGCTCTTTTATTACGCACAGA
AAGCTGTTCTTCATCCTACAGGGCCCCTGTACTGCCCAGAGGAGAAGGAGATGAAACCAGCTTGTATAAA
AGCCCTTACTCGTATATTTAAAATATCTGATCAAGATAATGATGGTACTCTCAATGATGCTGAACTCAAC
TTCTTTCAGAGGATTTGTTTCAACACTCCATTAGCTCCTCAAGCTCTGGAGGATGTCAAGAATGTAGTCA
GAAAACATATAAGTGATGGTGTGGCTGACAGTGGGTTGACCCTGAAAGGTTTTCTCTTTTTACACACACT
TTTTATCCAGAGAGGGAGACACGAAACTACTTGGACTGTGCTTCGACGATTTGGTTATGATGATGACCTG
GATTTGACACCTGAATATTTGTTCCCCCTGCTGAAAATACCTCCTGATTGCACTACTGAATTAAATCATC
ATGCATATTTATTTCTCCAAAGCACCTTTGACAAGCATGATTTGGATAGAGACTGTGCTTTGTCACCTGA
TGAGCTTAAAGATTTATTTAAAGTTTTCCCTTACATACCTTGGGGGCCAGATGTGAATAACACAGTTTGT
ACCAATGAAAGAGGCTGGATAACCTACCAGGGATTCCTTTCCCAGTGGACGCTCACGACTTATTTAGATG
TACAGCGGTGCCTGGAATATTTGGGCTATCTAGGCTATTCAATATTGACTGAGCAAGAGTCTCAAGCTTC
AGCTGTTACAGTGACAAGAGATAAAAAGATAGACCTGCAGAAAAAACAAACTCAAAGAAATGTGTTCAGA
TGTAATGTAATTGGAGTGAAAAACTGTGGGAAAAGTGGAGTTCTTCAGGCTCTTCTTGGAAGAAACTTAA
TGAGGCAGAAGAAAATTCGTGAAGATCATAAATCCTACTATGCGATTAACACTGTTTATGTATATGGACA
AGAGAAATACTTGTTGTTGCATGATATCTCAGAATCGGAATTTCTAACTGAAGCTGAAATCATTTGTGAT
GTTGTATGCCTGGTATATGATGTCAGCAATCCCAAATCCTTTGAATACTGTGCCAGGATTTTTAAGCAAC
ACTTTATGGACAGCAGAATACCTTGCTTAATCGTAGCTGCAAAGTCAGACCTGCATGAAGTTAAACAAGA
ATACAGTATTTCACCTACTGATTTCTGCAGGAAACACAAAATGCCTCCACCACAAGCCTTCACTTGCAAT
ACTGCTGATGCCCCCAGTAAGGATATCTTTGTTAAATTGACAACAATGGCCATGTATCCGCACGTGACAC
AAGCTGACCTCAAGAGCTCCACGTTTTGGCTTCGAGCAAGTTTTGGTGCTACTGTTTTTGCAGTTTTGGG
CTTTGCTATGTACAAAGCATTATTGAAACAGCGATGAGAATTCTGCAGTCGACGGTACCGCGGGCCCGGG
ATCCACCGGATCTAGATAACTGATCATAATCAGCCATACCACATTTGTAGAGGTTTTACTTGCTTTAAAA
AACCTCCCACACCTCCCCCTGAACCTGAAACATAAAATGAATGCAATTGTTGTTGTTAACTTGTTTATTG
CAGCTTATAATGGTTACAAATAAAGCAATAGCATCACAAATTTCACAAATAAAGCATTTTTTTCACTGCA
TTCTAGTTGTGGTTTGTCCAAACTCATCAATGTATCTTAACGCGTAAATTGTAAGCGTTAATATTTTGTT
AAAATTCGCGTTAAATTTTTGTTAAATCAGCTCATTTTTTAACCAATAGGCCGAAATCGGCAAAATCCCT
TATAAATCAAAAGAATAGACCGAGATAGGGT
[37 nt withheld, positions 3252-3288]
AAAGAACGTGGACTCCAACGTCAAAGG
[49 nt withheld, positions 3316-3364]
T
[91 nt withheld, positions 3366-3456]
G
[124 nt withheld, positions 3458-3581]
CAGGTGGCACTTTTCGGGGAAATGTGCGCGGAACCCCTATTTGTTTATTTTTCTAAATACATTCAAATAT
GTATCCGCTCATGAGACAATAACCCTGATAAATGCTTCAATAATATTGAAAAAGGAAGAGTCCTGAGGCG
GAAAGAACCAGCTGTGGAATGTGTGTCAGTTAGGGTGTGGAAAGTCCCCAGGCTCCCCAGCAGGCAGAAG
TATGCAAAGCATGCATCTCAATTAGTCAGCAACCAGGTGTGGAAAGTCCCCAGGCTCCCCAGCAGGCAGA
AGTATGCAAAGCATGCATCTCAATTAGTCAGCAACCATAGTCCCGCCCCTAACTCCGCCCATCCCGCCCC
TAACTCCGCCCAGTTCCGCCCATTCTCCGCCCCATGGCTGACTAATTTTTTTTATTTATGCAGAGGCCGA
GGCCGCCTCGGCCTCTGAGCTATTCCAGAAGTAGTGAGGAGGCTTTTTTGGAGGCCTAGGCTTTTGCAAA
GATCGATCAAGAGACAGGATGAGGATCGTTTCGCATGATTGAACAAGATGGATTGCACGCAGGTTCTCCG
GCCGCTTGGGTGGAGAGGCTATTCGGCTATGACTGGGCACAACAGACAATCGGCTGCTCTGATGCCGCCG
TGTTCCGGCTGTCAGCGCAGGGGCGCCCGGTTCTTTTTGTCAAGACCGACCTGTCCGGTGCCCTGAATGA
ACTGCAAGACGAGGCAGCGCGGCTATCGTGGCTGGCCACGACGGGCGTTCCTTGCGCAGCTGTGCTCGAC
GTTGTCACTGAAGCGGGAAGGGACTGGCTGCTATTGGGCGAAGTGCCGGGGCAGGATCTCCTGTCATCTC
ACCTTGCTCCTGCCGAGAAAGTATCCATCATGGCTGATGCAATGCGGCGGCTGCATACGCTTGATCCGGC
TACCTGCCCATTCGACCACCAAGCGAAACATCGCATCGAGCGAGCACGTACTCGGATGGAAGCCGGTCTT
GTCGATCAGGATGATCTGGACGAAGAGCATCAGGGGCTCGCGCCAGCCGAACTGTTCGCCAGGCTCAAGG
CGAGCATGCCCGACGGCGAGGATCTCGTCGTGACCCATGGCGATGCCTGCTTGCCGAATATCATGGTGGA
AAATGGCCGCTTTTCTGGATTCATCGACTGTGGCCGGCTGGGTGTGGCGGACCGCTATCAGGACATAGCG
TTGGCTACCCGTGATATTGCTGAAGAGCTTGGCGGCGAATGGGCTGACCGCTTCCTCGTGCTTTACGGTA
TCGCCGCTCCCGATTCGCAGCGCATCGCCTTCTATCGCCTTCTTGACGAGTTCTTCTGAGCGGGACTCTG
GGGTTCGAAATGACCGACCAAGCGACGCCCAACCTGCCATCACGAGATTTCGATTCCACCGCCGCCTTCT
ATGAAAGGTTGGGCTTCGGAATCGTTTTCCGGGACGCCGGCTGGATGATCCTCCAGCGCGGGGATCTCAT
GCTGGAGTTCTTCGCCCACCCTAGGGGGAGGCTAACTGAAACACGGAAGGAGACAATACCGGAAGGAACC
CGCGCTATGACGGCAATAAAAAGACAGAATAAAACGCACGGTGTTGGGTCGTTTGTTCATAAACGCGGGG
TTCGGTCCCAGGGCTGGCACTCTGTCGATACCCCACCGAGACCCCATTGGGGCCAATACGCCCGCGTTTC
TTCCTTTTCCCCACCCCACCCCCCAAGTTCGGGTGAAGGCCCAGGGCTCGCAGCCAACGTCGGGGCGGCA
GGCCCTGCCATAGCCTCAGGTTACTCATATATACTTTAGATTGATTTAAAACTTCATTTTTAATTTAAAA
GGATCTAGGTGAAGATCCTTTTTGATAATCTCATGACCAAAATCCCTTAACGTGAGTTTTCGTTCCACTG
AGCGTCAGACCCCGTAGAAAAGATCAAAGGATCTTCTTGAGATCCTTTTTTTCTGCGCGTAATCTGCTGC
TTGCAAACAAAAAAACCACCGCTACCAGCGGTGGTTTGTTTGCCGGATCAAGAGCTACCAACTCTTTTTC
CGAAGGTAACTGGCTTCAGCAGAGCGCAGATACCAAATACTGTTCTTCTAGTGTAGCCGTAGTTAGGCCA
CCACTTCAAGAACTCTGTAGCACCGCCTACATACCTCGCTCTGCTAATCCTGTTACCAGTGGCTGCTGCC
AGTGGCGATAAGTCGTGTCTTACCGGGTTGGACTCAAGACGATAGTTACCGGATAAGGCGCAGCGGTCGG
GCTGAACGGGGGGTTCGTGCACACAGCCCAGCTTGGAGCGAACGACCTACACCGAACTGAGATACCTACA
GCGTGAGCTATGAGAAAGCGCCACGCTTCCCGAAGGGAGAAAGGCGGACAGGTATCCGGTAAGCGGCAGG
GTCGGAACAGGAGAGCGCACGAGGGAGCTTCCAGGGGGAAACGCCTGGTATCTTTATAGTCCTGTCGGGT
TTCGCCACCTCTGACTTGAGCGTCGATTTTTGTGATGCTCGTCAGGGGGGCGGAGCCTATGGAAAAACGC
CAGCAACGCGGCCTTTTTACGGTTCCTGGCCTTTTGCTGGCCTTTTGCTCACATGTTCTTTCCTGCGTTA
TCCCCTGATTCTGTGGATAACCGTATTACCGCCATGCATTAGTTATTAATAGTAATCAATTACGGGGTCA
TTAGTTCATAGCCCATATATGGAGTTCCGCGTTACATAACTTACGGTAAATGGCCCGCCTGGCTGACCGC
CCAACGACCCCCGCCCATTGACGTCAATAATGACGTATGTTCCCATAGTAACGCCAATAGGGACTTTCCA
TTGACGTCAATGGGTGGAGTATTTACGGTAAACTGCCCACTTGGCAGTACATCAAGTGTATCATATGCCA
AGTACGCCCCCTATTGACGTCAATGACGGTAAATGGCCCGCCTGGCATTATGCCCAGTACATGACCTTAT
GGGACTTTCCTACTTGGCAGTACATCTACGTATTAGTCATCGCTATTACCATG
Features (pLannotate 1.2.2; 15 found; start..end, strand, type, name):
      1..204     +  promoter       CMV promoter: human cytomegalovirus (CMV) immediate early promoter
    249..965     +  CDS            EGFP: EGFP is a basic (constitutively fluorescent) green fluorescent protein published in 1996, derived from Aequorea victoria. It is reported to be a rapidly-maturing weak dimer with moderate acid sensitivity.
    981..2834    +  CDS            RHOT1: MIRO1_HUMAN - Also known as ARHT1. Experimental evidence at protein level: Swiss-Prot protein existence level 1. Mitochondrial GTPase involved in mitochondrial trafficking (PubMed:12482879, PubMed:16630562, PubMed:22396657). Probably involved in control of anterograde transport of mitochondria and their subcellular distribution (PubMed:12482879, PubMed:16630562, PubMed:22396657). From Homo sapiens (Human).
   2838..2874    +  misc_feature   MCS (fragment): multiple cloning site
   2891..2975    +  CDS            large T antigen (fragment): large T antigen from SV40 (simian virus 40)
   2998..3119    +  polyA_signal   SV40 poly(A) signal: SV40 polyadenylation signal
   3153..3581    -  rep_origin     f1 ori (sequence partly withheld): f1 bacteriophage origin of replication; arrow indicates direction of (+) strand synthesis
   3608..3712    +  promoter       AmpR promoter: bla
   3714..4071    +  promoter       SV40 promoter: SV40 enhancer and early promoter
   4106..4900    +  CDS            NeoR/KanR: aminoglycoside phosphotransferase from Tn5; aph(3')-II (or nptII); confers resistance to neomycin, kanamycin, and G418 (Geneticin®)
   4921..5073    +  CDS            ble (fragment): BLE_KLEPN - Experimental evidence at protein level: Swiss-Prot protein existence level 1. Binding protein with a strong affinity to the bleomycin family of antibiotics. Binds to CL990; an antimitotic-antibiotic compound. From Klebsiella pneumoniae.
   5132..5179    +  polyA_signal   HSV TK poly(A) signal: herpes simplex virus thymidine kinase polyadenylation signal (Cole and Stacy, 1985)
   5270..5286    -  polyA_signal   bGH poly(A) signal (fragment): bovine growth hormone polyadenylation signal
   5508..6096    +  rep_origin     ori: high-copy-number ColE1/pMB1/pBR322/pUC origin of replication
   6271..6574    +  enhancer       CMV enhancer: human cytomegalovirus immediate early enhancer
