[The description below was written by a language model from this plasmid's Addgene catalogue record and pLannotate feature annotations shown in this document.]
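Description:
GFP-Miro1 S156A is a mammalian expression plasmid built on the pEGFP-C1 backbone that encodes human Miro1 (RHOT1) fused at its N-terminus to EGFP and carrying a serine-to-alanine substitution at residue 156. The fusion is driven by the human cytomegalovirus immediate early enhancer and promoter; because the sequence record is circular, the enhancer is annotated at the end of the 6,574 nt record and the promoter at the start. The EGFP coding sequence is followed after a short linker by the RHOT1 open reading frame, a remnant of the multiple cloning site, and the SV40 polyadenylation signal. The short large T antigen, ble and bGH poly(A) fragments in the automated annotation are most likely partial matches to backbone sequence rather than functional elements.

The plasmid is propagated in E. coli at high copy from a ColE1/pUC-type origin and is selected with kanamycin. The single NeoR/KanR (Tn5 aminoglycoside phosphotransferase) cassette sits behind tandem bacterial (bla) and SV40 early promoters and ends in the HSV TK polyadenylation signal, so it gives kanamycin resistance in bacteria and can also give G418 resistance in transfected mammalian cells. An f1 origin is also present, which permits single-stranded DNA production.

Miro1 is an outer mitochondrial membrane GTPase involved in mitochondrial trafficking and distribution. The record describes this construct as a phospho-mutant of S156: replacing the serine with alanine prevents phosphorylation at that position. The GFP tag allows the mutant protein to be visualised or detected in cells. The associated publication concerns Parkin-dependent ubiquitination of Miro, so a likely use is comparing the mutant with wild-type Miro1 in that context.
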