Addgene plasmid #127588: GFP-Miro1 S156A
Purpose: Phospho-mutant of S156
Depositing lab: Josef Kittler. Depositing organization: University College London. Publication: Lysine 27 ubiquitination of the mitochondrial transport protein Miro is dependent on serine 65 of the Parkin ubiquitin ligase. Birsa N, Norkett R, Wauer T, Mevissen TE, Wu HC, Foltynie T, Bhatia K, Hirst WD, Komander D, Plun-Favreau H, Kittler JT. J Biol Chem. 2014 May 23;289(21):14569-82. doi: 10.1074/jbc.M114.563031. Epub 2014 Mar 26. PubMed 24671417.
Backbone
  Vector backbone: pEGFP-C1
  Vector type: Mammalian Expression
Growth in bacteria
  Bacterial resistance: Kanamycin, 50 μg/mL
  Growth temperature: 37°C
  Growth strain: DH5alpha
  Copy number: High Copy
Gene/Insert
  Gene/Insert name: Miro1
  Species: H. sapiens (human)
  Mutation: S156A
  Entrez Gene: RHOT1 (a.k.a. ARHT1, MIRO-1, MIRO1)
  Tag / fusion protein: eGFP (N terminal on insert)
Terms and licenses: Academic/Nonprofit Terms; Industry Terms: Not Available to Industry
How to cite: GFP-Miro1 S156A was a gift from Josef Kittler (Addgene plasmid # 127588 ; http://n2t.net/addgene:127588 ; RRID:Addgene_127588)
